>Addgene plasmid #120183 | pCMV-GFP-CENPBpA-fixed-length-clone-5 | addgene full sequence | sequence record 274595 | Addgene NGS Result
AACCATTATAAGCTGCAATAAACAAGTTAGCTTTTTGCAAAAGCCTAGGCCTCCAAAAAAGCCTCCTCAC
TACTTCTGGAATAGCTCAGAGGCCGAGGCGGCCTCGGCCTCTGCATAAATAAAAAAAATTAGTCAGCCAT
GGGGCGGAGAATGGGCGGAACTGGGCGGAGTTAGGGGCGGGATGGGCGGAGTTAGGGGCGGGACTATGGT
TGCTGACTAATTGAGATGCGGATCCGCTGGCACGACAGGTTTCCCGACTGGAAAGCGGGCAGTGAGCGCA
ACGCAATTAATGTGAGTTAGCTCACTCATTAGGCACCCCAGGCTTTACACTTTATGCTTCCGGCTCGTAT
GTTGTGTGGAATTGTGAGCGGATAACAATTTCACACAGGAAACAGCTATGACCATGATTACGCCAAGCTT
GGGCTGCAGGTCGAGGGATCTCCATAAGAGAAGAGGGACAGCTATGACTGGGAGTAGTCAGGAGAGGAGG
AAAAATCTGGCTAGTAAAACATGTAAGGAAAATTTTAGGGATGTTAAAGAAAAAAATAACACAAAACAAA
ATATAAAAAAAATCTAACCTCAAGTCAAGGCTTTTCTATGGAATAAGGAATGGACAGCAGGGGGCTGTTT
CATATACTGATGACCTCTTTATAGCCAACCTTTGTTCATGGCAGCCAGCATATGGGCATATGTTGCCAAA
CTCTAAACCAAATACTCATTCTGATGTTTTAAATGATTTGCCCTCCCATATGTCCTTCCGAGTGAGAGAC
ACAAAAAATTCCAACACACTATTGCAATGAAAATAAATTTCCTTTATTAGCCAGAAGTCAGATGCTCAAG
GGGCTTCATGATGTCCCCATAATTTTTGGCAGAGGGAAAAAGATCTCAGTGGTATTTGTGAGCCAGGGCA
TTGGCCACACCAGCCACCACCTTCTGATAGGCAGCCTTCAACACTTGCCTCCATGTCCCACCAGAGCAAG
GACCAAAGAGAGCCAGGACGAATAAGTCCCCCAAGACAGACGCAAGCCCAGACCATGAAGGATGCACCCT
TGGCTGTTAAAATGTTCACCCCCACAAAAAGGGAGTGGACAGATTTATTGAAATCAAACTGGGAAAGGAG
CAGCTGGACGGCTGGACTCTGGGCCCAGCCCCAGGCCCCTCTGCCCAGGATGGGGCCCTGCCAGAGAGGG
AGGAGAGGCATGCACCTGAGGAGTGCGGCCGCTTTACTTGTACAGCTCGTCCATGCCGAGAGTGATCCCG
GCGGCGGTCACGAACTCCAGCAGGACCATGTGATCGCGCTTCTCGTTGGGGTCTTTGCTCAGGGCGGACT
GGGTGCTCAGGTAGTGGTTGTCGGGCAGCAGCACGGGGCCGTCGCCGATGGGGGTGTTCTGCTGGTAGTG
GTCGGCGAGCTGCACGCTGCCGTCCTCGATGTTGTGGCGGATCTTGAAGTTCACCTTGATGCCGTTCTTC
TGCTTGTCGGCCATGATATAGACGTTGTGGCTGTTGTAGTTGTACTCCAGCTTGTGCCCCAGGATGTTGC
CGTCCTCCTTGAAGTCGATGCCCTTCAGCTCGATGCGGTTCACCAGGGTGTCGCCCTCGAACTTCACCTC
GGCGCGGGTCTTGTAGTTGCCGTCGTCCTTGAAGAAGATGGTGCGCTCCTGGACGTAGCCTTCGGGCATG
GCGGACTTGAAGAAGTCGTGCTGCTTCATGTGGTCGGGGTAGCGGCTGAAGCACTGCACGCCGTAGGTCA
GGGTGGTCACGAGGGTGGGCCAGGGCACGGGCAGCTTGCCGGTGGTGCAGATGAACTTCAGGGTCAGCTT
GCCGTAGGTGGCATCGCCCTCGCCCTCGCCGGACACGCTGAACTTGTGGCCGTTTACGTCGCCGTCCAGC
TCGACCAGGATGGGCACCACCCCGGTGAACAGCTCCTCGCCCTTGCTCACCATGGTGGCGACCGGTGGAT
CCCGGGCCCGCGGTACCGTCGACTGCAGAATTCGAAGCTTGAGCTCGAGATCTGAGTCCGGTAGCGCTAG
CGGATCTGACGGTTCACTAAACCAGCTCTGCTTATATAGACCTCCCACCGTACACGCCTACCGCCCATTT
GCGTCAATGGGGCGGAGTTGTTACGACATTTTGGAAAGTCCCGTTGATTTTGGTGCCAAAACAAACTCCC
ATTGACGTCAATGGGGTGGAGACTTGGAAATCCCCGTGAGTCAAACCGCTATCCACGCCCATTGATGTAC
TGCCAAAACCGCATCACCATGGTAATAGCGATGACTAATACGTAGATGTACTGCCAAGTAGGAAAGTCCC
ATAAGGTCATGTACTGGGCATAATGCCAGGCGGGCCATTTACCGTCATTGACGTCAATAGGGGGCGTACT
TGGCATATGATACACTTGATGTACTGCCAAGTGGGCAGTTTACCGTAAATACTCCACCCATTGACGTCAA
TGGAAAGTCCCTATTGGCGTTACTATGGGAACATACGTCATTATTGACGTCAATGGGCGGGGGTCGTTGG
GCGGTCAGCCAGGCGGGCCATTTACCGTAAGTTATGTAACGCGGAACTCCATATATGGGCTATGAACTAA
TGACCCCGTAATTGATTACTATTACTAGTCAATAATCAATGTCGACCCAGGTGGCACTTTTCGGGGAAAT
GTGCGCGGAACCCCTATTTGTTTATTTTTCTAAATACATTCAAATATGTATCCGCTCATGAGACAATAAC
CCTGATAAATGCTTCAATAATATTGAAAAAGGAAGAGTATGAGTATTCAACATTTCCGTGTCGCCCTTAT
TCCCTTTTTTGCAGCATTTTGCCTTCCTGTTTTTGCTCACCCAGAAACGCTGGTGAAAGTAAAAGATGCT
GAAGATCAGTTGGGTGCACGAGTGGGTTACATCGAACTGGATCTCAACAGCGGTAAGATCCTTGAGAGTT
TTCGCCCCGAAGAACGTTTTCCAATGATGAGCACTTTTAAAGTTCTGCTATGTGGCGCGGTATTATCCCG
TATTGACGCCGGGCAAGAGCAACTCGGTCGCCGCATACACTATTCTCAGAATGACTTGGTTGAGTACTCA
CCAGTCACAGAAAAGCATCTTACGGATGGCATGACAGTAAGAGAATTATGCAGTGCTGCCATAACCATGA
GTGATAACACTGCGGCCAACTTACTTCTGACAACGATCGGAGGACCGAAGGAGCTAACCGCTTTTTTGCA
CAACATGGGGGATCATGTAACTCGCCTTGATCGTTGGGAACCGGAGCTGAATGAAGCCATACCAAACGAC
GAGCGTGACACCACGATGCCTGTAGCAATGGCAACAACGTTGCGCAAACTATTAACTGGCGAACTACTTA
CTCTAGCTTCCCGGCAACAATTAATAGACTGGATGGAGGCGGATAAAGTTGCAGGACCACTTCTGCGCTC
GGCCCTTCCGGCTGGCTGGTTTATTGCTGATAAATCTGGAGCCGGTGAGCGTGGGTCTCGCGGTATCATT
GCAGCACTGGGGCCAGATGGTAAGCCCTCCCGTATCGTAGTTATCTACACGACGGGGAGTCAGGCAACTA
TGGATGAACGAAATAGACAGATCGCTGAGATAGGTGCCTCACTGATTAAGCATTGGTAACTGTCAGACCA
AGTTTACTCATATATACTTTAGATTGATTTAAAACTTCATTTTTAATTTAAAAGGATCTAGGTGAAGATC
CTTTTTGATAATCTCATGACCAAAATCCCTTAACGTGAGTTTTCGTTCCACTGAGCGTCAGACCCCGTAG
AAAAGATCAAAGGATCTTCTTGAGATCCTTTTTTTCTGCGCGTAATCTGCTGCTTGCAAACAAAAAAACC
ACCGCTACCAGCGGTGGTTTGTTTGCCGGATCAAGAGCTACCAACTCTTTTTCCGAAGGTAACTGGCTTC
AGCAGAGCGCAGATACCAAATACTGTTCTTCTAGTGTAGCCGTAGTTAGGCCACCACTTCAAGAACTCTG
TAGCACCGCCTACATACCTCGCTCTGCTAATCCTGTTACCAGTGGCTGCTGCCAGTGGCGATAAGTCGTG
TCTTACCGGGTTGGACTCAAGACGATAGTTACCGGATAAGGCGCAGCGGTCGGGCTGAACGGGGGGTTCG
TGCACACAGCCCAGCTTGGAGCGAACGACCTACACCGAACTGAGATACCTACAGCGTGAGCTATGAGAAA
GCGCCACGCTTCCCGAAGGGAGAAAGGCGGACAGGTATCCGGTAAGCGGCAGGGTCGGAACAGGAGAGCG
CACGAGGGAGCTTCCAGGGGGAAACGCCTGGTATCTTTATAGTCCTGTCGGGTTTCGCCACCTCTGACTT
GAGCGTCGATTTTTGTGATGCTCGTCAGGGGGGCGGAGCCTATGGAAAAACGCCAGCAACGCGGCCTTTT
TACGGTTCCTGGCCTTTTGCTGGCCTTTTGCTCACATGTTCTTTCCTGCGTTATCCCCTGATTCTGTGGA
TAACCGTATTACCGCCTTTGAGTGAGCTGATACCGCTCGCCGTAGCCGAACGACCGAGCGCAGCGAGTCA
GTGAGCGAGGAAGCGGAAGAGCGCCCAATACGCAAACCGCCTCTCCCCGCGCGTTGGCCGATTCATTAAT
GCAGCGGATCCAGACATGATAAGATACATTGATGAGTTTGGACAAACCACAACTAGAATGCAGTGAAAAA
AATGCTTTATTTGTGAAATTTGTGATGCTATTGCTTTATTTGT
Features (pLannotate 1.2.2; 17 found; start..end, strand, type, name):
     48..183     -  rep_origin     SV40 ori: SV40 origin of replication
    207..229     -  promoter       SV40 promoter (fragment): SV40 enhancer and early promoter
    236..275     +  CDS            lacI (fragment): lac repressor; lacI; The lac repressor binds to the lac operator to inhibit transcription in E. coli. This inhibition can be relieved by adding lactose or isopropyl-β-D-thiogalactopyranoside (IPTG).
    288..309     +  protein_bind   CAP binding site: CAP binding activates transcription in the presence of cAMP. E. coli catabolite activator protein
    324..354     +  promoter       lac promoter: promoter for the E. coli lac operon
    362..378     +  protein_bind   lac operator: The lac repressor binds to the lac operator to inhibit transcription in E. coli. This inhibition can be relieved by adding lactose or isopropyl-β-D-thiogalactopyranoside (IPTG). lac repressor encoded by lacI
    763..818     -  polyA_signal   β-globin poly(A) signal: rabbit β-globin polyadenylation signal (Gil and Proudfoot, 1987)
    889..1020    -  CDS            HBB (fragment): HBB_EULFU - Experimental evidence at protein level: Swiss-Prot protein existence level 1. Involved in oxygen transport from the lung to the various peripheral tissues. From Eulemur fulvus fulvus (Brown lemur).
   1224..1943    -  CDS            EGFP: the original enhanced GFP (Yang et al., 1996) mammalian codon-optimized
   1951..2031    -  misc_feature   MCS: multiple cloning site
   2054..2257    -  promoter       CMV promoter: human cytomegalovirus (CMV) immediate early promoter
   2258..2561    -  enhancer       CMV enhancer: human cytomegalovirus immediate early enhancer
   2664..2768    +  promoter       AmpR promoter: bla
   2769..3629    +  CDS            AmpR: β-lactamase; bla; confers resistance to ampicillin, carbenicillin, and related antibiotics
   3800..4388    +  rep_origin     ori: high-copy-number ColE1/pMB1/pBR322/pUC origin of replication
   4571..4625    +  CDS            lacI (fragment): lac repressor; lacI; The lac repressor binds to the lac operator to inhibit transcription in E. coli. This inhibition can be relieved by adding lactose or isopropyl-β-D-thiogalactopyranoside (IPTG).
   4627..28      -  polyA_signal   SV40 poly(A) signal (across the origin): SV40 polyadenylation signal
