[The description below was written by a language model from this plasmid's Addgene catalogue record and pLannotate feature annotations shown in this document.]
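Description:
pCMV-GFP-CENPBpA-fixed-length-clone-5 is a 4,733 nt mammalian expression plasmid built on the pCMV-GFP backbone. It is a single, randomly picked member of the pCMV-GFP-CENPBpA-fixed-length library. It is propagated in E. coli through a high-copy ColE1/pUC-type origin and selected with ampicillin via the β-lactamase (AmpR) gene and its native promoter. The backbone also carries an SV40 origin of replication with a short fragment of the SV40 early promoter, an SV40 poly(A) signal, and remnants of the lac region (CAP binding site, lac promoter and operator, small lacI fragments) that appear to be cloning-vector leftovers rather than functional parts of the payload.

The expression unit consists of the human cytomegalovirus immediate early enhancer and promoter, a multiple cloning site, and the EGFP coding sequence. The catalogue lists the insert as a 254 bp human CENPB poly(A) site. The automated annotation does not label this element, but an unannotated stretch lies downstream of EGFP, between the reporter and a β-globin-like coding fragment followed by the rabbit β-globin poly(A) signal, which is a plausible location for it. In such an arrangement the test site would serve as the proximal cleavage and polyadenylation signal for the GFP transcript, with the β-globin signal available further downstream. However, the record does not spell out this design, nor does it say what sequence feature distinguishes this clone from other library members. The associated work concerns the influence of 3'-end structures on mammalian mRNA processing and stability, so the plasmid is best understood as a reporter for studying poly(A) site variants in transfected mammalian cells.
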