Addgene plasmid #120183: pCMV-GFP-CENPBpA-fixed-length-clone-5
Purpose: Randomly picked clone 5 of the pCMV-GFP-CENPBpA-fixed-length library
Depositing lab: David Bartel. Depositing organization: Whitehead Institute for Biomedical Research. Publication: Widespread Influence of 3'-End Structures on Mammalian mRNA Processing and Stability. Wu X, Bartel DP. Cell. 2017 May 18;169(5):905-917.e11. doi: 10.1016/j.cell.2017.04.036. PubMed 28525757.
Backbone
  Vector backbone: pCMV-GFP
  Vector type: Mammalian Expression
Growth in bacteria
  Bacterial resistance: Ampicillin, 100 μg/mL
  Growth temperature: 37°C
  Growth strain: DH5alpha
  Copy number: Unknown
Gene/Insert
  Gene/Insert name: CENPB poly(A) site
  Species: H. sapiens (human)
  Insert size (bp): 254
Terms and licenses: Academic/Nonprofit Terms; Industry Terms: Not Available to Industry
How to cite: pCMV-GFP-CENPBpA-fixed-length-clone-5 was a gift from David Bartel (Addgene plasmid # 120183 ; http://n2t.net/addgene:120183 ; RRID:Addgene_120183)
